>Addgene plasmid #157066 | pD649-HAsp-NFAM1-COMP5AP-AviTag-9xHis | addgene full sequence | sequence record 383696 | Addgene NGS Result
TTTCAATATTATTGAAGCATTTATCAGGGTTATTGTCTCATGAGCGGATACATATTTGAATGTATTTAGA
AAAATAAACAAATAGGGGTCAGTGTTACAACCAATTAACCAATTCTGAACATTATCGCGAGCCCATTTAT
ACCTGAATATGGCTCATAACACCCCTTGCTCATGACCAAAATCCCTTAACGTGAGTTACGCGCGCGTCGT
TCCACTGAGCGTCAGACCCCGTAGAAAAGATCAAAGGATCTTCTTGAGATCCTTTTTTTCTGCGCGTAAT
CTGCTGCTTGCAAACAAAAAAACCACCGCTACCAGCGGTGGTTTGTTTGCCGGATCAAGAGCTACCAACT
CTTTTTCCGAAGGTAACTGGCTTCAGCAGAGCGCAGATACCAAATACTGTTCTTCTAGTGTAGCCGTAGT
TAGCCCACCACTTCAAGAACTCTGTAGCACCGCCTACATACCTCGCTCTGCTAATCCTGTTACCAGTGGC
TGCTGCCAGTGGCGATAAGTCGTGTCTTACCGGGTTGGACTCAAGACGATAGTTACCGGATAAGGCGCAG
CGGTCGGGCTGAACGGGGGGTTCGTGCACACAGCCCAGCTTGGAGCGAACGACCTACACCGAACTGAGAT
ACCTACAGCGTGAGCTATGAGAAAGCGCCACGCTTCCCGAAGGGAGAAAGGCGGACAGGTATCCGGTAAG
CGGCAGGGTCGGAACAGGAGAGCGCACGAGGGAGCTTCCAGGGGGAAACGCCTGGTATCTTTATAGTCCT
GTCGGGTTTCGCCACCTCTGACTTGAGCGTCGATTTTTGTGATGCTCGTCAGGGGGGCGGAGCCTATGGA
AAAACGCCAGCAACGCGGCCTTTTTACGGTTCCTGGCCTTTTGCTGGCCTTTTGCTCACATGTTCTTTCC
TGCGTTATCCCCTGATTCTGTGGATAACCGTATTACCGCCTTTGAGTGAGCTGATACCGCTCGCCGCAGC
CGAACGACCGAGCGCAGCGAGTCAGTGAGCGAGGAAGCGGAAGGCGAGAGTAGGGAACTGCCAGGCATCA
AACTAAGCAGAAGGCCCCTGACGGATGGCCTTTTTGCGTTTCTACAAACTCTTTCTGTGTTGTAAAACGA
CGGCCAGTCTTAAGCTCGGGCCCCCTGGGCGGTTCTGATAACGAGTAATCGTTAATCCGCAAATAACGTA
AAAACCCGCTTCGGCGGGTTTTTTTATGGGGGGAGTTTAGGGAAAGAGCATTTGTCAGAATATTTAAGGG
CGCCTGTCACTTTGCTTGATATATGAGAATTATTTAACCTTATAAATGAGAAAAAAGCAACGCACTTTAA
ATAAGATACGTTGCTTTTTCGATTGATGAACACCTATAATTAAACTATTCATCTATTATTTATGATTTTT
TGTATATACAATATTTCTAGTTTGTTAAAGAGAATTAAGAAAATAAATCTCGAAAATAATAAAGGGAAAA
TCAGTTTTTGATATCAAAATTATACATGTCAACGATAATACAAAATATAATACAAACTATAAGATGTTAT
CAGTATTTATTATCATTTAGAATAAATTTTGTGTCGCCCTTAATTGTGAGCGGATAACAATTACGAGCTT
CATGCACAGTGGCGTTGACTCAATATTGGCCATTAGCCATATTATTCATTGGTTATATAGCATAAATCAA
TATTGGCTATTGGCCATTGCATACGTTGTATCTATATCATAATATGTACATTTATATTGGCTCATGTCCA
ATATGACCGCCATGTTGGCATTGATTATTGACTAGTTATTAATAGTAATCAATTACGGGGTCATTAGTTC
ATAGCCCATATATGGAGTTCCGCGTTACATAACTTACGGTAAATGGCCCGCCTGGCTGACCGCCCAACGA
CCCCCGCCCATTGACGTCAATAATGACGTATGTTCCCATAGTAACGCCAATAGGGACTTTCCATTGACGT
CAATGGGTGGAGTATTTACGGTAAACTGCCCACTTGGCAGTACATCAAGTGTATCATATGCCAAGTACGC
CCCCTATTGACGTCAATGACGGTAAATGGCCCGCCTGGCATTATGCCCAGTACATGACCTTATGGGACTT
TCCTACTTGGCAGTACATCTACGTATTAGTCATCGCTATTACCATGGTGATGCGGTTTTGGCAGTACATC
AATGGGCGTGGATAGCGGTTTGACTCACGGGGATTTCCAAGTCTCCACCCCATTGACGTCAATGGGAGTT
TGTTTTGGCACCAAAATCAACGGGACTTTCCAAAATGTCGTAACAACTCCGCCCCATTGACGCAAATGGG
CGGTAGGCGTGTACGGTGGGAGGTCTATATAAGCAGAGCTCGTTTAGTGAACCGTCAGATCGCCTGGAGA
CGCCATCCACGCTGTTTTGACCTCCATAGAAGACACCGGGACCGATCCAGCCTCCGCGGCCGGGAACGGT
GCATTGGAACGCGGATTCCCCGTGCCAAGAGTGACGTAAGTACCGCCTATAGAGTCTATAGGCCCACCCC
CTTGGCTTCGTTAGAACGCGGCTACAATTAATACATAACCTTATGTATCATACACATACGATTTAGGTGA
CACTATAGAATAACATCCACTTTGCCTTTCTCTCCACAGGTGTCCACTCCCAGGTCCAACTGCACCTCGG
TTCTATCGAAAACGCGCCTGCTAGCGCCACCATGAAGACCATCATTGCCCTGAGCTACATCTTCTGCCTG
GTGTTCGCTGCGGCCGCCCAATCTGTGACACACACAGGACTGCCTATTATGGCCTCTCTGGCCAACACCG
CCATCAGCTTCAGCTGCCGGATCACATACCCCTACACACCCCAGTTCAAGGTGTTCACCGTGTCCTACTT
CCACGAGGACCTGCAGGGCCAGAGAAGCCCCAAGAAGCCTACAAATTGTCACCCTGGCCTGGGCACCGAG
AACCAGTCTCACACACTGGATTGCCAAGTGACCCTGGTGCTTCCTGGCGCCTCTGCCACAGGCACATATT
ACTGTTCTGTGCACTGGCCCCACAGCACAGTCAGAGGCTCTGGAACCTTCATCCTCGTCAGAGATGCCGG
CTACAGAGAGCCTCCTCAGAGCCCTCAAAAAGGCGCGCCGGAAGATCAAGTTGATCCAAGATTGATTGAT
GGCAAGGGCGGATCTCTGGAGGTGCTGTTCCAGGGACCAGGCGGAAGCGGCAATCCCGGCGGCGATCTGG
CCCCCCAGATGCTGCGCGAGCTGCAGGAGACCAATGCCGCCCTGCAGGACGTGCGCGAGCTGCTGCGCCA
CCGCGTGAAGGAGATCACCTTCCTGAAGAACACCGTGATGGAGTGCGACGCCTGCGGTATGCAGCCCTCT
AGAGGCTCCGGCTCCATCATCCCAGTTGAGGAGGAGAACCCGGACTTCTGGAACCGCGAGGCAGCCGAGG
CCCTGGGTGCCGCCAAGAAGCTGCAGCCTGCACAGACAGCCGCCAAGAACCTCATCATCTTCCTGGGCGA
TGGGATGGGGGTGTCTACGGTGACAGCTGCCAGGATCCTAAAAGGGCAGAAGAAGGACAAACTGGGGCCT
GAGATACCCCTGGCCATGGACCGCTTCCCATATGTGGCTCTGTCCAAGACATACAATGTAGACAAACATG
TGCCAGACAGTGGAGCCACAGCCACGGCCTACCTGTGCGGGGTCAAGGGCAACTTCCAGACCATTGGCTT
GAGTGCAGCCGCCCGCTTTAACCAGTGCAACACGACACGCGGCAACGAGGTCATCTCCGTGATGAATCGG
GCCAAGAAAGCAGGGAAGTCAGTGGGAGTGGTAACCACCACACGAGTGCAGCACGCCTCGCCAGCCGGCA
CCTACGCCCACACGGTGAACCGCAACTGGTACTCGGACGCCGACGTGCCTGCCTCGGCCCGCCAGGAGGG
GTGCCAGGACATCGCTACGCAGCTCATCTCCAACATGGACATTGACGTGATCCTAGGTGGAGGCCGAAAG
TACATGTTTCGCATGGGAACCCCAGACCCTGAGTACCCAGATGACTACAGCCAAGGTGGGACCAGGCTGG
ACGGGAAGAATCTGGTGCAGGAATGGCTGGCGAAGCGCCAGGGTGCCCGGTATGTGTGGAACCGCACTGA
GCTCATGCAGGCTTCCCTGGACCCGTCTGTGACCCATCTCATGGGTCTCTTTGAGCCTGGAGACATGAAA
TACGAGATCCACCGAGACTCCACACTGGACCCCTCCCTGATGGAGATGACAGAGGCTGCCCTGCGCCTGC
TGAGCAGGAACCCCCGCGGCTTCTTCCTCTTCGTGGAGGGTGGTCGCATCGACCATGGTCATCATGAAAG
CAGGGCTTACCGGGCACTGACTGAGACGATCATGTTCGACGACGCCATTGAGAGGGCGGGCCAGCTCACC
AGCGAGGAGGACACGCTGAGCCTCGTCACTGCCGACCACTCCCACGTCTTCTCCTTCGGAGGCTACCCCC
TGCGAGGGAGCTCCATCTTCGGGCTGGCCCCTGGCAAGGCCCGGGACAGGAAGGCCTACACGGTCCTCCT
ATACGGAAACGGTCCAGGCTATGTGCTCAAGGACGGCGCCCGGCCGGATGTTACCGAGAGCGAGAGCGGG
AGCCCCGAGTATCGGCAGCAGTCAGCAGTGCCCCTGGACGAAGAGACCCACGCAGGCGAGGACGTGGCGG
TGTTCGCGCGCGGCCCGCAGGCGCACCTGGTTCACGGCGTGCAGGAGCAGACCTTCATAGCGCACGTCAT
GGCCTTCGCCGCCTGCCTGGAGCCCTACACCGCCTGCGACCTGGCGCCCCCCGCCGGCACCACCGACGCC
GCGCACCCGGGTGGCGGAGGACTGAACGACATCTTCGAGGCTCAGAAAATCGAATGGCACGAACATCACC
ATCACCATCACCATCACCATTAAGGCCGGCCTGTAGTCACTGGCACAACGCGTTACCCGGTAAGCCAATC
GGGTATACACGGTCGTCATACTGCAGACAGGGTTCTTCTACTTTGCAAGATAGTCTTGAGTAGTAAAATA
AATAGATAGAGAAAATCAGCCTCGACTGTGCCTTCTAGTTGCCAGCCATCTGTTGTTTGCCCCTCCCCCG
TGCCTTCCTTGACCCTGGAAGGTGCCACTCCCACTGTCCTTTCCTAATAAAATGAGGAAATTGCATCACA
ACACTCAACCCTATCTCGGTCTATTCTTTTGATTTATAAGGGATTTTGCCGATTTCGGCCTATTGGTTAA
AAAATGAGCTGATTTAACAAAAATTTAACGCGAATTAATTCTGTGGAATGTGTGTCAGTTAGGGTGTGGA
AAGTCCCCAGGCTCCCCAGCAGGCAGAAGTATGCAAAGCATGCATCTCAATTAGTCAGCAACCAGGTGTG
GAAAGTCCCCAGGCTCCCCAGCAGGCAGAAGTATGCAAAGCATGCATCTCAATTAGTCAGCAACCATAGT
CCCGCCCCTAACTCCGCCCATCCCGCCCCTAACTCCGCCCAGTTCCGCCCATTCTCCGCCCCATGGCTGA
CTAATTTTTTTTATTTATGCAGAGGCCGAGGCCGCCTCTGCCTCTGAGCTATTCCAGAAGTAGTGAGGAG
GCTTTTTTGGAGGCCTAGGCTTTTGCAAAAAGCTCCCGGGAGCTTGTATATCCATTTTCGGATCTGATCA
GCACGTGTTGACAATTAATCATCGGCATAGTATATCGGCATAGTATAATACGACAAGGTGAGGAACTAAA
CCATGACCGAGTACAAGCCCACGGTGCGCCTCGCCACCCGCGACGACGTCCCCAGGGCCGTACGCACCCT
CGCCGCCGCGTTCGCCGACTACCCCGCCACGCGCCACACCGTCGATCCGGACCGCCACATCGAGCGGGTC
ACCGAGCTGCAAGAACTCTTCCTCACGCGCGTCGGGCTCGACATCGGCAAGGTGTGGGTCGCGGACGACG
GCGCCGCGGTGGCGGTCTGGACCACGCCGGAGAGCGTCGAAGCGGGGGCGGTGTTCGCCGAGATCGGCCC
GCGCATGGCCGAGTTGAGCGGTTCCCGGCTGGCCGCGCAGCAACAGATGGAAGGCCTCCTGGCGCCGCAC
CGGCCCAAGGAGCCCGCGTGGTTCCTGGCCACCGTCGGCGTCTCGCCCGACCACCAGGGCAAGGGTCTGG
GCAGCGCCGTCGTGCTCCCCGGAGTGGAGGCGGCCGAGCGCGCCGGGGTGCCCGCCTTCCTGGAGACATC
CGCGCCCCGCAACCTCCCCTTCTACGAGCGGCTCGGCTTCACCGTCACCGCCGACGTCGAGGTGCCCGAA
GGACCGCGCACCTGGTGCATGACCCGCAAGCCCGGTGCCTGACACGTGCTACGAGATTTCGATTCCACCG
CCGCCTTCTATGAAAGGTTGGGCTTCGGAATCGTTTTCCGGGACGCCGGCTGGATGATCCTCCAGCGCGG
GGATCTCATGCTGGAGTTCTTCGCCCACCCCAACTTGTTTATTGCAGCTTATAATGGTTACAAATAAAGC
AATAGCATCACAAATTTCACAAATAAAGCATTTTTTTCACTGCATTCTAGTTGTGGTTTGTCCAAACTCA
TCAATGTATCTTATCATGTCTGTATACCGTCGACCTCTAGCTAGAGCTTGGCGTAATCATGGTCATTACC
AATGCTTAATCAGTGAGGCACCTATCTCAGCGATCTGTCTATTTCGTTCATCCATAGTTGCCTGACTCCC
CGTCGTGTAGATAACTACGATACGGGAGGGCTTACCATCTGGCCCCAGCGCTGCGATGATACCGCGAGAA
CCACGCTCACCGGCTCCGGATTTATCAGCAATAAACCAGCCAGCCGGAAGGGCCGAGCGCAGAAGTGGTC
CTGCAACTTTATCCGCCTCCATCCAGTCTATTAATTGTTGCCGGGAAGCTAGAGTAAGTAGTTCGCCAGT
TAATAGTTTGCGCAACGTTGTTGCCATCGCTACAGGCATCGTGGTGTCACGCTCGTCGTTTGGTATGGCT
TCATTCAGCTCCGGTTCCCAACGATCAAGGCGAGTTACATGATCCCCCATGTTGTGCAAAAAAGCGGTTA
GCTCCTTCGGTCCTCCGATCGTTGTCAGAAGTAAGTTGGCCGCAGTGTTATCACTCATGGTTATGGCAGC
ACTGCATAATTCTCTTACTGTCATGCCATCCGTAAGATGCTTTTCTGTGACTGGTGAGTACTCAACCAAG
TCATTCTGAGAATAGTGTATGCGGCGACCGAGTTGCTCTTGCCCGGCGTCAATACGGGATAATACCGCGC
CACATAGCAGAACTTTAAAAGTGCTCATCATTGGAAAACGTTCTTCGGGGCGAAAACTCTCAAGGATCTT
ACCGCTGTTGAGATCCAGTTCGATGTAACCCACTCGTGCACCCAACTGATCTTCAGCATCTTTTACTTTC
ACCAGCGTTTCTGGGTGAGCAAAAACAGGAAGGCAAAATGCCGCAAAAAAGGGAATAAGGGCGACACGGA
AATGTTGAATACTCATATTCTTCCTT
Features (pLannotate 1.2.2; 24 found; start..end, strand, type, name):
    119..143     -  CDS            KanR (fragment): aminoglycoside phosphotransferase; aph(3')-Ia; confers resistance to kanamycin
    254..842     +  rep_origin     ori: high-copy-number ColE1/pMB1/pBR322/pUC origin of replication
   1067..1084    +  terminator     rrnB T2 terminator (fragment): transcription terminator T2 from the E. coli rrnB gene
   1109..1128    -  CDS            lacZα (fragment): LacZα fragment of β-galactosidase; lacZ fragment
   1584..1600    +  protein_bind   lac operator: The lac repressor binds to the lac operator to inhibit transcription in E. coli. This inhibition can be relieved by adding lactose or isopropyl-β-D-thiogalactopyranoside (IPTG). lac repressor encoded by lacI
   1843..2146    +  enhancer       CMV enhancer: human cytomegalovirus immediate early enhancer
   2147..2350    +  promoter       CMV promoter: human cytomegalovirus (CMV) immediate early promoter
   2486..2529    +  intron         CMV intron (fragment): modified intron A from human cytomegalovirus
   2581..2599    +  promoter       SP6 promoter: promoter for bacteriophage SP6 RNA polymerase
   2603..2640    +  CDS            IgH signal sequence (fragment): signal sequence from the mouse immunoglobulin heavy chain variable region
   2740..3111    +  CDS            NFAM1 (fragment): NFAM1_HUMAN - Also known as CNAIP. Experimental evidence at protein level: Swiss-Prot protein existence level 1. May function in immune system as a receptor which activates via the calcineurin/NFAT-signaling pathway the downstream cytokine gene promoters. Activates the transcription of IL-13 and TNF-alpha promoters. May be involved in the regulation of B-cell, but not T-cell, development. Overexpression activates downstream effectors without ligand binding or antibody cross-linking. From Homo sapiens (Human).
   3208..3387    +  CDS            Comp (fragment): COMP_RAT - Experimental evidence at protein level: Swiss-Prot protein existence level 1. May play a role in the structural integrity of cartilage via its interaction with other extracellular matrix proteins such as the collagens and fibronectin. Can mediate the interaction of chondrocytes with the cartilage extracellular matrix through interaction with cell surface integrin receptors. Could play a role in the pathogenesis of osteoarthritis. Potent suppressor of apoptosis in both primary chondrocytes and transformed cells. Suppresses apoptosis by blocking the activation of caspase-3 and by indu
   3375..4827    +  CDS            SEAP (fragment): secreted alkaline phosphatase from human placenta The natural enzyme has a C-terminal transmembrane sequence that is replaced by a GPI anchor.
   4852..4893    +  CDS            AviTag™ (fragment): peptide tag that allows for enzymatic biotinylation
   4897..4920    +  CDS            8xHis: 8xHis affinity tag
   5066..5177    +  polyA_signal   bGH poly(A) signal: bovine growth hormone polyadenylation signal
   5178..5286    +  rep_origin     f1 ori (fragment): f1 bacteriophage origin of replication; arrow indicates direction of (+) strand synthesis
   5300..5629    +  promoter       SV40 promoter: SV40 enhancer and early promoter
   5677..5724    +  promoter       EM7 promoter: synthetic bacterial promoter&nbsp
   5743..6342    +  CDS            PuroR (fragment): puromycin N-acetyltransferase; pac from Streptomyces; confers resistance to puromycin
   6352..6477    +  CDS            ble (fragment): BLE_KLEPN - Experimental evidence at protein level: Swiss-Prot protein existence level 1. Binding protein with a strong affinity to the bleomycin family of antibiotics. Binds to CL990; an antimitotic-antibiotic compound. From Klebsiella pneumoniae.
   6472..6593    +  polyA_signal   SV40 poly(A) signal: SV40 polyadenylation signal
   6646..7506    -  CDS            AmpR: β-lactamase; bla; confers resistance to ampicillin, carbenicillin, and related antibiotics
   7509..89      -  promoter       AmpR promoter (fragment) (across the origin): bla
