[The description below was written by a language model from this plasmid's Addgene catalogue record and pLannotate feature annotations shown in this document.]
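Description:
pD649-HAsp-NFAM1-COMP5AP-AviTag-9xHis is a mammalian expression plasmid of about 7.5 kb, built on the pD649 backbone, that produces a secreted, multimerised form of the extracellular domain of human NFAM1, an immune-cell surface receptor linked to calcineurin/NFAT signalling. It is propagated in E. coli as a high-copy plasmid through a ColE1/pUC-type origin with ampicillin selection (AmpR, β-lactamase). The feature table also shows an SV40 early promoter/EM7 promoter unit driving a puromycin N-acetyltransferase coding region, followed by a short ble fragment and an SV40 polyadenylation signal. This could allow puromycin selection in mammalian cells, although the record does not describe that use. Small fragments annotated as KanR, lacZα, f1 ori and rrnB T2 appear to be backbone remnants.

The expression cassette uses the CMV enhancer and immediate early promoter with a fragment of CMV intron A, and an SP6 promoter sits just upstream of the coding region. The open reading frame starts with a signal peptide, named HAsp in the plasmid title but matched by the annotation software to an IgH signal sequence fragment. The 363 bp NFAM1 ectodomain follows, cloned between NotI and AscI sites that remain intact. Downstream, in frame, are the coiled-coil region of rat cartilage oligomeric matrix protein (COMP), which assembles fusions into pentamers, then human placental alkaline phosphatase, an AviTag for enzymatic biotinylation, and a polyhistidine tag (9xHis by name, annotated as 8xHis). A bGH polyadenylation signal ends the transcript. The pentameric form raises avidity, and the alkaline phosphatase provides an enzymatic readout. These properties suit the protein as a soluble binding reagent in extracellular protein-protein interaction screens, such as the human IgSF cell-surface interactome study for which the collection was made. The depositor notes that some plasmids in the collection may carry an IS4-like transposase insertion upstream of the CMV promoter; none is annotated here.
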