Addgene plasmid #157066: pD649-HAsp-NFAM1-COMP5AP-AviTag-9xHis
Purpose: Mammalian expression of cell-surface protein extracellular domain fused to COMP5AP-AviTag-9xHis. Protein is secreted from cells.
Depositing lab: Chris Garcia. Depositing organization: Stanford University. Publication: A Human IgSF Cell-Surface Interactome Reveals a Complex Network of Protein-Protein Interactions. Wojtowicz WM, Vielmetter J, Fernandes RA, Siepe DH, Eastman CL, Chisholm GB, Cox S, Klock H, Anderson PW, Rue SM, Miller JJ, Glaser SM, Bragstad ML, Vance J, Lam AW, Lesley SA, Zinn K, Garcia KC. Cell. 2020 Aug 20;182(4):1027-1043.e17. doi: 10.1016/j.cell.2020.07.025. PubMed 32822567.
Backbone
  Vector backbone: pD649
  Backbone size w/o insert (bp): 7153
  Vector type: Mammalian Expression
Growth in bacteria
  Bacterial resistance: Ampicillin, 100 μg/mL
  Growth temperature: 37°C
  Growth strain: DH5alpha
  Copy number: High Copy
Gene/Insert
  Gene/Insert name: NFAM1
  Species: H. sapiens (human)
  Insert size (bp): 363
  Entrez Gene: NFAM1 (a.k.a. CTA-126B4.4, CNAIP, bK126B4.4)
  Promoter: CMV/SP6
  Tag / fusion protein: COMP5AP-AviTag-9xHis (C terminal on backbone)
  Cloning method: Restriction Enzyme; 5′ cloning site GCGGCCGC (not destroyed); 3′ cloning site GGCGCGCC (not destroyed)
  Sequencing primers: 5′ ATTTAGGTGACACTATAG; 3′ CGTCGCACTCCATCACGGTG
Resource information
  A portion of this plasmid was derived from a plasmid made by: synthesis by ThermoFisher
Terms and licenses: Academic/Nonprofit Terms; Industry Terms: Not Available to Industry
Depositor comments: Some plasmids in this collection may have an IS4-like element ISVsa5 family transposase upstream of the CMV promoter.
How to cite: pD649-HAsp-NFAM1-COMP5AP-AviTag-9xHis was a gift from Chris Garcia (Addgene plasmid # 157066 ; http://n2t.net/addgene:157066 ; RRID:Addgene_157066)
