>Addgene plasmid #157066 | pD649-HAsp-NFAM1-COMP5AP-AviTag-9xHis | depositor partial sequence | sequence record 303242 | insert (extracellular domain)
CAATCTGTGACACACACAGGACTGCCTATTATGGCCTCTCTGGCCAACACCGCCATCAGCTTCAGCTGCC
GGATCACATACCCCTACACACCCCAGTTCAAGGTGTTCACCGTGTCCTACTTCCACGAGGACCTGCAGGG
CCAGAGAAGCCCCAAGAAGCCTACAAATTGTCACCCTGGCCTGGGCACCGAGAACCAGTCTCACACACTG
GATTGCCAAGTGACCCTGGTGCTTCCTGGCGCCTCTGCCACAGGCACATATTACTGTTCTGTGCACTGGC
CCCACAGCACAGTCAGAGGCTCTGGAACCTTCATCCTCGTCAGAGATGCCGGCTACAGAGAGCCTCCTCA
GAGCCCTCAAAAA
